>Addgene plasmid #12261 | pWPT-nlsLacZ | depositor full sequence | sequence record 7273 | Author sequence
TTGGAAGGGCTAATTCACTCCCAAAGAAGACAAGATATCCTTGATCTGTGGATCTACCACACACAAGGCT
ACTTCCCTGATTAGCAGAACTACACACCAGGGCCAGGGGTCAGATATCCACTGACCTTTGGATGGTGCTA
CAAGCTAGTACCAGTTGAGCCAGATAAGGTAGAAGAGGCCAATAAAGGAGAGAACACCAGCTTGTTACAC
CCTGTGAGCCTGCATGGGATGGATGACCCGGAGAGAGAAGTGTTAGAGTGGAGGTTTGACAGCCGCCTAG
CATTTCATCACGTGGCCCGAGAGCTGCATCCGGAGTACTTCAAGAACTGCTGATATCGAGCTTGCTACAA
GGGACTTTCCGCTGGGGACTTTCCAGGGAGGCGTGGCCTGGGCGGGACTGGGGAGTGGCGAGCCCTCAGA
TCCTGCATATAAGCAGCTGCTTTTTGCCTGTACTGGGTCTCTCTGGTTAGACCAGATCTGAGCCTGGGAG
CTCTCTGGCTAACTAGGGAACCCACTGCTTAAGCCTCAATAAAGCTTGCCTTGAGTGCTTCAAGTAGTGT
GTGCCCGTCTGTTGTGTGACTCTGGTAACTAGAGATCCCTCAGACCCTTTTAGTCAGTGTGGAAAATCTC
TAGCAGTGGCGCCCGAACAGGGACTTGAAAGCGAAAGGGAAACCAGAGGAGCTCTCTCGACGCAGGACTC
GGCTTGCTGAAGCGCGCACGGCAAGAGGCGAGGGGCGGCGACTGGTGAGTACGCCAAAAATTTTGACTAG
CGGAGGCTAGAAGGAGAGAGATGGGTGCGAGAGCGTCAGTATTAAGCGGGGGAGAATTAGATCGCGATGG
GAAAAAATTCGGTTAAGGCCAGGGGGAAAGAAAAAATATAAATTAAAACATATAGTATGGGCAAGCAGGG
AGCTAGAACGATTCGCAGTTAATCCTGGCCTGTTAGAAACATCAGAAGGCTGTAGACAAATACTGGGACA
GCTACAACCATCCCTTCAGACAGGATCAGAAGAACTTAGATCATTATATAATACAGTAGCAACCCTCTAT
TGTGTGCATCAAAGGATAGAGATAAAAGACACCAAGGAAGCTTTAGACAAGATAGAGGAAGAGCAAAACA
AAAGTAAGACCACCGCACAGCAAGCGGCCGGCCGCTGATCTTCAGACCTGGAGGAGGAGATATGAGGGAC
AATTGGAGAAGTGAATTATATAAATATAAAGTAGTAAAAATTGAACCATTAGGAGTAGCACCCACCAAGG
CAAAGAGAAGAGTGGTGCAGAGAGAAAAAAGAGCAGTGGGAATAGGAGCTTTGTTCCTTGGGTTCTTGGG
AGCAGCAGGAAGCACTATGGGCGCAGCGTCAATGACGCTGACGGTACAGGCCAGACAATTATTGTCTGGT
ATAGTGCAGCAGCAGAACAATTTGCTGAGGGCTATTGAGGCGCAACAGCATCTGTTGCAACTCACAGTCT
GGGGCATCAAGCAGCTCCAGGCAAGAATCCTGGCTGTGGAAAGATACCTAAAGGATCAACAGCTCCTGGG
GATTTGGGGTTGCTCTGGAAAACTCATTTGCACCACTGCTGTGCCTTGGAATGCTAGTTGGAGTAATAAA
TCTCTGGAACAGATTTGGAATCACACGACCTGGATGGAGTGGGACAGAGAAATTAACAATTACACAAGCT
TAATACACTCCTTAATTGAAGAATCGCAAAACCAGCAAGAAAAGAATGAACAAGAATTATTGGAATTAGA
TAAATGGGCAAGTTTGTGGAATTGGTTTAACATAACAAATTGGCTGTGGTATATAAAATTATTCATAATG
ATAGTAGGAGGCTTGGTAGGTTTAAGAATAGTTTTTGCTGTACTTTCTATAGTGAATAGAGTTAGGCAGG
GATATTCACCATTATCGTTTCAGACCCACCTCCCAACCCCGAGGGGACCCGACAGGCCCGAAGGAATAGA
AGAAGAAGGTGGAGAGAGAGACAGAGACAGATCCATTCGATTAGTGAACGGATCTCGACGGTATCGGTTA
ACTTTTAAAAGAAAAGGGGGGATTGGGGGGTACAGTGCAGGGGAAAGAATAGTAGACATAATAGCAACAG
ACATACAAACTAAAGAATTACAAAAACAAATTACAAAAATTCAAAATTTTCCGATCACGAGACTAGCCTC
GAGAAGCTTGATCGATGGCTCCGGTGCCCGTCAGTGGGCAGAGCGCACATCGCCCACAGTCCCCGAGAAG
TTGGGGGGAGGGGTCGGCAATTGAACCGGTGCCTAGAGAAGGTGGCGCGGGGTAAACTGGGAAAGTGATG
TCGTGTACTGGCTCCGCCTTTTTCCCGAGGGTGGGGGAGAACCGTATATAAGTGCAGTAGTCGCCGTGAA
CGTTCTTTTTCGCAACGGGTTTGCCGCCAGAACACAGGTGTCGTGACGCGGATCGATCCTCTAGAGTCGA
CGGCCTCTGAGCTATTCCAGAAGTAGTGAGGAGGCTTTTTTGGAGGCCTAGGCTTTTGCAAAAAGCTTTG
CAAAGATGGATAAAGTTTTCCGGAATTCCGCAAAAAAGAAGAGAAAGGTAGAAGACCCCAAGGACTTTCC
TTCAGAATTGCTAAGTTTTTTGAGTCCAAGCTTGGCACTGGCCGTCGTTTTACAACGTCGTGACTGGGAA
AACCCTGGCGTTACCCAACTTAATCGCCTTGCAGCACATCCCCCTTTCGCCAGCTGGCGTAATAGCGAAG
AGGCCCGCACCGATCGCCCTTCCCAACAGTTGCGCAGCCTGAATGGCGAATGGCGCTTTGCCTGGTTTCC
GGCACCAGAAGCGGTGCCGGAAAGCTGGCTGGAGTGCGATCTTCCTGAGGCCGATACTGTCGTCGTCCCC
TCAAACTGGCAGATGCACGGTTACGATGCGCCCATCTACACCAACGTGACCTATCCCATTACGGTCAATC
CGCCGTTTGTTCCCACGGAGAATCCGACGGGTTGTTACTCGCTCACATTTAATGTTGATGAAAGCTGGCT
ACAGGAAGGCCAGACGCGAATTATTTTTGATGGCGTTAACTCGGCGTTTCATCTGTGGTGCAACGGGCGC
TGGGTCGGTTACGGCCAGGACAGTCGTTTGCCGTCTGAATTTGACCTGAGCGCATTTTTACGCGCCGGAG
AAAACCGCCTCGCGGTGATGGTGCTGCGTTGGAGTGACGGCAGTTATCTGGAAGATCAGGATATGTGGCG
GATGAGCGGCATTTTCCGTGACGTCTCGTTGCTGCATAAACCGACTACACAAATCAGCGATTTCCATGTT
GCCACTCGCTTTAATGATGATTTCAGCCGCGCTGTACTGGAGGCTGAAGTTCAGATGTGCGGCGAGTTGC
GTGACTACCTACGGGTAACAGTTTCTTTATGGCAGGGTGAAACGCAGGTCGCCAGCGGCACCGCGCCTTT
CGGCGGTGAAATTATCGATGAGCGTGGTGGTTATGCCGATCGCGTCACACTACGTCTGAACGTCGAAAAC
CCGAAACTGTGGAGCGCCGAAATCCCGAATCTCTATCGTGCGGTGGTTGAACTGCACACCGCCGACGGCA
CGCTGATTGAAGCAGAAGCCTGCGATGTCGGTTTCCGCGAGGTGCGGATTGAAAATGGTCTGCTGCTGCT
GAACGGCAAGCCGTTGCTGATTCGAGGCGTTAACCGTCACGAGCATCATCCTCTGCATGGTCAGGTCATG
GATGAGCAGACGATGGTGCAGGATATCCTGCTGATGAAGCAGAACAACTTTAACGCCGTGCGCTGTTCGC
ATTATCCGAACCATCCGCTGTGGTACACGCTGTGCGACCGCTACGGCCTGTATGTGGTGGATGAAGCCAA
TATTGAAACCCACGGCATGGTGCCAATGAATCGTCTGACCGATGATCCGCGCTGGCTACCGGCGATGAGC
GAACGCGTAACGCGAATGGTGCAGCGCGATCGTAATCACCCGAGTGTGATCATCTGGTCGCTGGGGAATG
AATCAGGCCACGGCGCTAATCACGACGCGCTGTATCGCTGGATCAAATCTGTCGATCCTTCCCGCCCGGT
GCAGTATGAAGGCGGCGGAGCCGACACCACGGCCACCGATATTATTTGCCCGATGTACGCGCGCGTGGAT
GAAGACCAGCCCTTCCCGGCTGTGCCGAAATGGTCCATCAAAAAATGGCTTTCGCTACCTGGAGAGACGC
GCCCGCTGATCCTTTGCGAATACGCCCACGCGATGGGTAACAGTCTTGGCGGTTTCGCTAAATACTGGCA
GGCGTTTCGTCAGTATCCCCGTTTACAGGGCGGCTTCGTCTGGGACTGGGTGGATCAGTCGCTGATTAAA
TATGATGAAAACGGCAACCCGTGGTCGGCTTACGGCGGTGATTTTGGCGATACGCCGAACGATCGCCAGT
TCTGTATGAACGGTCTGGTCTTTGCCGACCGCACGCCGCATCCAGCGCTGACGGAAGCAAAACACCAGCA
GCAGTTTTTCCAGTTCCGTTTATCCGGGCAAACCATCGAAGTGACCAGCGAATACCTGTTCCGTCATAGC
GATAACGAGCTCCTGCACTGGATGGTGGCGCTGGATGGTAAGCCGCTGGCAAGCGGTGAAGTGCCTCTGG
ATGTCGCTCCACAAGGTAAACAGTTGATTGAACTGCCTGAACTACCGCAGCCGGAGAGCGCCGGGCAACT
CTGGCTCACAGTACGCGTAGTGCAACCGAACGCGACCGCATGGTCAGAAGCCGGGCACATCAGCGCCTGG
CAGCAGTGGCGTCTGGCGGAAAACCTCAGTGTGACGCTCCCCGCCGCGTCCCACGCCATCCCGCATCTGA
CCACCAGCGAAATGGATTTTTGCATCGAGCTGGGTAATAAGCGTTGGCAATTTAACCGCCAGTCAGGCTT
TCTTTCACAGATGTGGATTGGCGATAAAAAACAACTGCTGACGCCGCTGCGCGATCAGTTCACCCGTGCA
CCGCTGGATAACGACATTGGCGTAAGTGAAGCGACCCGCATTGACCCTAACGCCTGGGTCGAACGCTGGA
AGGCGGCGGGCCATTACCAGGCCGAAGCAGCGTTGTTGCAGTGCACGGCAGATACACTTGCTGATGCGGT
GCTGATTACGACCGCTCACGCGTGGCAGCATCAGGGGAAAACCTTATTTATCAGCCGGAAAACCTACCGG
ATTGATGGTAGTGGTCAAATGGCGATTACCGTTGATGTTGAAGTGGCGAGCGATACACCGCATCCGGCGC
GGATTGGCCTGAACTGCCAGCTGGCGCAGGTAGCAGAGCGGGTAAACTGGCTCGGATTAGGGCCGCAAGA
AAACTATCCCGACCGCCTTACTGCCGCCTGTTTTGACCGCTGGGATCTGCCATTGTCAGACATGTATACC
CCGTACGTCTTCCCGAGCGAAAACGGTCTGCGCTGCGGGACGCGCGAATTGAATTATGGCCCACACCAGT
GGCGCGGCGACTTCCAGTTCAACATCAGCCGCTACAGTCAACAGCAACTGATGGAAACCAGCCATCGCCA
TCTGCTGCACGCGGAAGAAGGCACATGGCTGAATATCGACGGTTTCCATATGGGGATTGGTGGCGACGAC
TCCTGGAGCCCGTCAGTATCGGCGGAATTCCAGCTGAGCGCCGGTCGCTACCATTACCAGTTGGTCTGGT
GTCAAAAATAATAATAACCGGGCAGGCCATGTCTGCCCGTATTTCGCGTAAGGAAATCCATTATGTACTA
TTTAAAAAACACAAACTTTTGGATGTTCGGTTTATTCTTTTTCTTTTACTTTTTTATCATGGGAGCCTAC
TTCCCGTTTTTCCCGATTTGGCTACATGACATCAACCATATCAGCAAAAGTGATACGGGTATTATTTTTG
CCGCTATTTCTCTGTTCTCGCTATTATTCCAACCGCTGTTTGGTCTGCTTTCTGACAAACTCGGCGGATC
TCGACCTCGAGGGAATTCCGATAATCAACCTCTGGATTACAAAATTTGTGAAAGATTGACTGGTATTCTT
AACTATGTTGCTCCTTTTACGCTATGTGGATACGCTGCTTTAATGCCTTTGTATCATGCTATTGCTTCCC
GTATGGCTTTCATTTTCTCCTCCTTGTATAAATCCTGGTTGCTGTCTCTTTATGAGGAGTTGTGGCCCGT
TGTCAGGCAACGTGGCGTGGTGTGCACTGTGTTTGCTGACGCAACCCCCACTGGTTGGGGCATTGCCACC
ACCTGTCAGCTCCTTTCCGGGACTTTCGCTTTCCCCCTCCCTATTGCCACGGCGGAACTCATCGCCGCCT
GCCTTGCCCGCTGCTGGACAGGGGCTCGGCTGTTGGGCACTGACAATTCCGTGGTGTTGTCGGGGAAGCT
GACGTCCTTTCCATGGCTGCTCGCCTGTGTTGCCACCTGGATTCTGCGCGGGACGTCCTTCTGCTACGTC
CCTTCGGCCCTCAATCCAGCGGACCTTCCTTCCCGCGGCCTGCTGCCGGCTCTGCGGCCTCTTCCGCGTC
TTCGCCTTCGCCCTCAGACGAGTCGGATCTCCCTTTGGGCCGCCTCCCCGCATCGGGAATTCGCTCAAGC
TTCGAATTAATTCTGCAGAGCTCGGTACCTTTAAGACCAATGACTTACAAGGCAGCTGTAGATCTTAGCC
ACTTTTTAAAAGAAAAGGGGGGACTGGAAGGGCTAATTCACTCCCAACGAAGACAAGATGGGATCAATTC
ACCATGGGAATAACTTCGTATAGCATACATTATACGAAGTTATGCTGCTTTTTGCTTGTACTGGGTCTCT
CTGGTTAGACCAGATCTGAGCCTGGGAGCTCTCTGGCTAACTAGGGAACCCACTGCTTAAGCCTCAATAA
AGCTTGCCTTGAGTGCTTCAAGTAGTGTGTGCCCGTCTGTTGTGTGACTCTGGTAACTAGAGATCCCTCA
GACCCTTTTAGTCAGTGTGGAAAATCTCTAGCAGCATCTAGAATTAATTCCGTGTATTCTATAGTGTCAC
CTAAATCGTATGTGTATGATACATAAGGTTATGTATTAATTGTAGCCGCGTTCTAACGACAATATGTACA
AGCCTAATTGTGTAGCATCTGGCTTACTGAAGCAGACCCTATCATCTCTCTCGTAAACTGCCGTCAGAGT
CGGTTTGGTTGGACGAACCTTCTGAGTTTCTGGTAACGCCGTCCCGCACCCGGAAATGGTCAGCGAACCA
ATCAGCAGGGTCATCGCTAGCCAGATCCTCTACGCCGGACGCATCGTGGCCGGCATCACCGGCGCCACAG
GTGCGGTTGCTGGCGCCTATATCGCCGACATCACCGATGGGGAAGATCGGGCTCGCCACTTCGGGCTCAT
GAGCGCTTGTTTCGGCGTGGGTATGGTGGCAGGCCCCGTGGCCGGGGGACTGTTGGGCGCCATCTCCTTG
CATGCACCATTCCTTGCGGCGGCGGTGCTCAACGGCCTCAACCTACTACTGGGCTGCTTCCTAATGCAGG
AGTCGCATAAGGGAGAGCGTCGAATGGTGCACTCTCAGTACAATCTGCTCTGATGCCGCATAGTTAAGCC
AGCCCCGACACCCGCCAACACCCGCTGACGCGCCCTGACGGGCTTGTCTGCTCCCGGCATCCGCTTACAG
ACAAGCTGTGACCGTCTCCGGGAGCTGCATGTGTCAGAGGTTTTCACCGTCATCACCGAAACGCGCGAGA
CGAAAGGGCCTCGTGATACGCCTATTTTTATAGGTTAATGTCATGATAATAATGGTTTCTTAGACGTCAG
GTGGCACTTTTCGGGGAAATGTGCGCGGAACCCCTATTTGTTTATTTTTCTAAATACATTCAAATATGTA
TCCGCTCATGAGACAATAACCCTGATAAATGCTTCAATAATATTGAAAAAGGAAGAGTATGAGTATTCAA
CATTTCCGTGTCGCCCTTATTCCCTTTTTTGCGGCATTTTGCCTTCCTGTTTTTGCTCACCCAGAAACGC
TGGTGAAAGTAAAAGATGCTGAAGATCAGTTGGGTGCACGAGTGGGTTACATCGAACTGGATCTCAACAG
CGGTAAGATCCTTGAGAGTTTTCGCCCCGAAGAACGTTTTCCAATGATGAGCACTTTTAAAGTTCTGCTA
TGTGGCGCGGTATTATCCCGTATTGACGCCGGGCAAGAGCAACTCGGTCGCCGCATACACTATTCTCAGA
ATGACTTGGTTGAGTACTCACCAGTCACAGAAAAGCATCTTACGGATGGCATGACAGTAAGAGAATTATG
CAGTGCTGCCATAACCATGAGTGATAACACTGCGGCCAACTTACTTCTGACAACGATCGGAGGACCGAAG
GAGCTAACCGCTTTTTTGCACAACATGGGGGATCATGTAACTCGCCTTGATCGTTGGGAACCGGAGCTGA
ATGAAGCCATACCAAACGACGAGCGTGACACCACGATGCCTGTAGCAATGGCAACAACGTTGCGCAAACT
ATTAACTGGCGAACTACTTACTCTAGCTTCCCGGCAACAATTAATAGACTGGATGGAGGCGGATAAAGTT
GCAGGACCACTTCTGCGCTCGGCCCTTCCGGCTGGCTGGTTTATTGCTGATAAATCTGGAGCCGGTGAGC
GTGGGTCTCGCGGTATCATTGCAGCACTGGGGCCAGATGGTAAGCCCTCCCGTATCGTAGTTATCTACAC
GACGGGGAGTCAGGCAACTATGGATGAACGAAATAGACAGATCGCTGAGATAGGTGCCTCACTGATTAAG
CATTGGTAACTGTCAGACCAAGTTTACTCATATATACTTTAGATTGATTTAAAACTTCATTTTTAATTTA
AAAGGATCTAGGTGAAGATCCTTTTTGATAATCTCATGACCAAAATCCCTTAACGTGAGTTTTCGTTCCA
CTGAGCGTCAGACCCCGTAGAAAAGATCAAAGGATCTTCTTGAGATCCTTTTTTTCTGCGCGTAATCTGC
TGCTTGCAAACAAAAAAACCACCGCTACCAGCGGTGGTTTGTTTGCCGGATCAAGAGCTACCAACTCTTT
TTCCGAAGGTAACTGGCTTCAGCAGAGCGCAGATACCAAATACTGTCCTTCTAGTGTAGCCGTAGTTAGG
CCACCACTTCAAGAACTCTGTAGCACCGCCTACATACCTCGCTCTGCTAATCCTGTTACCAGTGGCTGCT
GCCAGTGGCGATAAGTCGTGTCTTACCGGGTTGGACTCAAGACGATAGTTACCGGATAAGGCGCAGCGGT
CGGGCTGAACGGGGGGTTCGTGCACACAGCCCAGCTTGGAGCGAACGACCTACACCGAACTGAGATACCT
ACAGCGTGAGCATTGAGAAAGCGCCACGCTTCCCGAAGGGAGAAAGGCGGACAGGTATCCGGTAAGCGGC
AGGGTCGGAACAGGAGAGCGCACGAGGGAGCTTCCAGGGGGAAACGCCTGGTATCTTTATAGTCCTGTCG
GGTTTCGCCACCTCTGACTTGAGCGTCGATTTTTGTGATGCTCGTCAGGGGGGCGGAGCCTATGGAAAAA
CGCCAGCAACGCGGCCTTTTTACGGTTCCTGGCCTTTTGCTGGCCTTTTGCTCACATGTTCTTTCCTGCG
TTATCCCCTGATTCTGTGGATAACCGTATTACCGCCTTTGAGTGAGCTGATACCGCTCGCCGCAGCCGAA
CGACCGAGCGCAGCGAGTCAGTGAGCGAGGAAGCGGAAGAGCGCCCAATACGCAAACCGCCTCTCCCCGC
GCGTTGGCCGATTCATTAATGCAGCTGTGGAATGTGTGTCAGTTAGGGTGTGGAAAGTCCCCAGGCTCCC
CAGCAGGCAGAAGTATGCAAAGCATGCATCTCAATTAGTCAGCAACCAGGTGTGGAAAGTCCCCAGGCTC
CCCAGCAGGCAGAAGTATGCAAAGCATGCATCTCAATTAGTCAGCAACCATAGTCCCGCCCCTAACTCCG
CCCATCCCGCCCCTAACTCCGCCCAGTTCCGCCCATTCTCCGCCCCATGGCTGACTAATTTTTTTTATTT
ATGCAGAGGCCGAGGCCGCCTCGGCCTCTGAGCTATTCCAGAAGTAGTGAGGAGGCTTTTTTGGAGGCCT
AGGCTTTTGCAAAAAGCTTGGACACAAGACAGGCTTGCGAGATATGTTTGAGAATACCACTTTATCCCGC
GTCAGGGAGAGGCAGTGCGTAAAAAGACGCGGACTCATGTGAAATACTGGTTTTTAGTGCGCCAGATCTC
TATAATCTCGCGCAACCTATTTTCCCCTCGAACACTTTTTAAGCCGTAGATAAACAGGCTGGGACACTTC
ACATGAGCGAAAAATACATCGTCACCTGGGACATGTTGCAGATCCATGCACGTAAACTCGCAAGCCGACT
GATGCCTTCTGAACAATGGAAAGGCATTATTGCCGTAAGCCGTGGCGGTCTGTACCGGGTGCGTTACTGG
CGCGTGAACTGGGTATTCGTCATGTCGATACCGTTTGTATTTCCAGCTACGATCACGACAACCAGCGCGA
GCTTAAAGTGCTGAAACGCGCAGAAGGCGATGGCGAAGGCTTCATCGTTATTGATGACCTGGTGGATACC
GGTGGTACTGCGGTTGCGATTCGTGAAATGTATCCAAAAGCGCACTTTGTCACCATCTTCGCAAAACCGG
CTGGTCGTCCGCTGGTTGATGACTATGTTGTTGATATCCCGCAAGATACCTGGATTGAACAGCCGTGGGA
TATGGGCGTCGTATTCGTCCCGCCAATCTCCGGTCGCTAATCTTTTCAACGCCTGGCACTGCCGGGCGTT
GTTCTTTTTAACTTCAGGCGGGTTACAATAGTTTCCAGTAAGTATTCTGGAGGCTGCATCCATGACACAG
GCAAACCTGAGCGAAACCCTGTTCAAACCCCGCTTTAAACATCCTGAAACCTCGACGCTAGTCCGCCGCT
TTAATCACGGCGCACAACCGCCTGTGCAGTCGGCCCTTGATGGTAAAACCATCCCTCACTGGTATCGCAT
GATTAACCGTCTGATGTGGATCTGGCGCGGCATTGACCCACGCGAAATCCTCGACGTCCAGGCACGTATT
GTGATGAGCGATGCCGAACGTACCGACGATGATTTATACGATACGGTGATTGGCTACCGTGGCGGCAACT
GGATTTATGAGTGGGCCCCGGATCTTTGTGAAGGAACCTTACTTCTGTGGTGTGACATAATTGGACAAAC
TACCTACAGAGATTTAAAGCTCTAAGGTAAATATAAAATTTTTAAGTGTATAATGTGTTAAACTACTGAT
TCTAATTGTTTGTGTATTTTAGATTCCAACCTATGGAACTGATGAATGGGAGCAGTGGTGGAATGCCTTT
AATGAGGAAAACCTGTTTTGCTCAGAAGAAATGCCATCTAGTGATGATGAGGCTACTGCTGACTCTCAAC
ATTCTACTCCTCCAAAAAAGAAGAGAAAGGTAGAAGACCCCAAGGACTTTCCTTCAGAATTGCTAAGTTT
TTTGAGTCATGCTGTGTTTAGTAATAGAACTCTTGCTTGCTTTGCTATTTACACCACAAAGGAAAAAGCT
GCACTGCTATACAAGAAAATTATGGAAAAATATTCTGTAACCTTTATAAGTAGGCATAACAGTTATAATC
ATAACATACTGTTTTTTCTTACTCCACACAGGCATAGAGTGTCTGCTATTAATAACTATGCTCAAAAATT
GTGTACCTTTAGCTTTTTAATTTGTAAAGGGGTTAATAAGGAATATTTGATGTATAGTGCCTTGACTAGA
GATCATAATCAGCCATACCACATTTGTAGAGGTTTTACTTGCTTTAAAAAACCTCCCACACCTCCCCCTG
AACCTGAAACATAAAATGAATGCAATTGTTGTTGTTAACTTGTTTATTGCAGCTTATAATGGTTACAAAT
AAAGCAATAGCATCACAAATTTCACAAATAAAGCATTTTTTTCACTGCATTCTAGTTGTGGTTTGTCCAA
ACTCATCAATGTATCTTATCATGTCTGGATCAACTGGATAACTCAAGCTAACCAAAATCATCCCAAACTT
CCCACCCCATACCCTATTACCACTGCCAATTACCTAGTGGTTTCATTTACTCTAAACCTGTGATTCCTCT
GAATTATTTTCATTTTAAAGAAATTGTATTTGTTAAATATGTACTACAAACTTAGTAG
Features (pLannotate 1.2.2; 33 found; start..end, strand, type, name):
      1..330     +  CDS            nef (fragment): NEF_HV1BR - Experimental evidence at protein level: Swiss-Prot protein existence level 1. Extracellular Nef protein targets CD4(+) T-lymphocytes for apoptosis by interacting with CXCR4 surface receptors (PubMed:14990729). From Human immunodeficiency virus type 1 group M subtype B (isolate BRU/LAI) (HIV-1).
    378..635     +  LTR            5' LTR (truncated): truncated 5' long terminal repeat (LTR) from HIV-1
    682..807     +  misc_feature   HIV-1 Ψ: packaging signal of human immunodeficiency virus type 1
    791..1129    +  CDS            HIV-1 gag (fragment): gag protein from human immunodeficiency virus 1; gag
   1304..1537    +  misc_feature   RRE: The Rev response element (RRE) of HIV-1 allows for Rev-dependent mRNA export from the nucleus to the cytoplasm.
   1914..2014    +  CDS            Rev (fragment): human immunodeficiency virus 1 (HIV-1) Rev protein; rev; enhances nuclear export of unspliced and incompletely spliced viral mRNAs
   2033..2150    +  misc_feature   cPPT/CTS: central polypurine tract and central termination sequence of HIV-1
   2206..2417    +  promoter       EF-1α core promoter: core promoter for human elongation factor EF-1α
   2451..2512    +  promoter       SV40 promoter (fragment): SV40 early promoter
   2551..2570    +  CDS            SV40 NLS (fragment): nuclear localization signal of SV40 (simian virus 40) large T antigen
   2634..5681    +  CDS            lacZ: β-galactosidase; lacZ
   5733..5945    +  CDS            lacY (fragment): LACY_ECOLI - Experimental evidence at protein level: Swiss-Prot protein existence level 1. Responsible for transport of beta-galactosides into the cell, with the concomitant import of a proton (symport system). Can transport lactose, melibiose, lactulose or the analog methyl-1-thio-beta,D- galactopyranoside (TMG), but not sucrose or fructose (PubMed:1848449, PubMed:18177889, PubMed:22106930). The substrate specificity is directed toward the galactopyranosyl moiety of the substrate (PubMed:22106930). From Escherichia coli (strain K12).
   5973..6561    +  misc_feature   WPRE: woodchuck hepatitis virus posttranscriptional regulatory element
   6605..6709    +  CDS            nef (fragment): NEF_HV1LA - Experimental evidence at protein level: Swiss-Prot protein existence level 1. Extracellular Nef protein targets CD4(+) T-lymphocytes for apoptosis by interacting with CXCR4 surface receptors. From Human immunodeficiency virus type 1 group M subtype B (isolate Lai) (HIV-1).
   6730..6763    +  protein_bind   loxP: Cre-mediated recombination occurs in the 8-bp core sequence (GCATACAT). Cre recombinase
   6783..6963    +  LTR            5' LTR (truncated): truncated 5' long terminal repeat (LTR) from HIV-1
   6988..7006    -  promoter       SP6 promoter: promoter for bacteriophage SP6 RNA polymerase
   7234..7513    +  CDS            TcR (fragment): tetracycline efflux protein; tet; confers resistance to tetracycline
   7514..7562    -  misc_feature   bom (fragment): basis of mobility region from pBR322
   7664..7699    -  CDS            rop (fragment): Rop protein, which maintains plasmids at low copy number; rop
   7794..7898    +  promoter       AmpR promoter: bla
   7899..8759    +  CDS            AmpR: β-lactamase; bla; confers resistance to ampicillin, carbenicillin, and related antibiotics
   8930..9518    +  rep_origin     ori: high-copy-number ColE1/pMB1/pBR322/pUC origin of replication
   9701..9757    +  CDS            lacI (fragment): lac repressor; lacI; The lac repressor binds to the lac operator to inhibit transcription in E. coli. This inhibition can be relieved by adding lactose or isopropyl-β-D-thiogalactopyranoside (IPTG).
   9764..10093   +  promoter       SV40 promoter: SV40 enhancer and early promoter
  10293..10412   +  CDS            gpt (fragment): XGPT_ECOLI - Also known as gpp, gxu. Experimental evidence at protein level: Swiss-Prot protein existence level 1. Purine salvage pathway enzyme that catalyzes the transfer of the ribosyl-5-phosphate group from 5-phospho-alpha-D-ribose 1- diphosphate (PRPP) to the N9 position of the 6-oxopurines guanine and xanthine to form the corresponding ribonucleotides GMP (guanosine 5'- monophosphate) and XMP (xanthosine 5'-monophosphate), with the release of PPi. To a lesser extent, also acts on hypoxanthine (PubMed:9100006, PubMed:3886014). Does not ribophosphorylate adenine (PubMed:3886014). From Esch
  10412..10747   +  CDS            gpt (fragment): XGPT_ECOLI - Also known as gpp, gxu. Experimental evidence at protein level: Swiss-Prot protein existence level 1. Purine salvage pathway enzyme that catalyzes the transfer of the ribosyl-5-phosphate group from 5-phospho-alpha-D-ribose 1- diphosphate (PRPP) to the N9 position of the 6-oxopurines guanine and xanthine to form the corresponding ribonucleotides GMP (guanosine 5'- monophosphate) and XMP (xanthosine 5'-monophosphate), with the release of PPi. To a lesser extent, also acts on hypoxanthine (PubMed:9100006, PubMed:3886014). Does not ribophosphorylate adenine (PubMed:3886014). From Esch
  10842..11147   +  CDS            frsA (fragment): FRSA_ECOLI - Also known as yafA. Experimental evidence at protein level: Swiss-Prot protein existence level 1. Catalyzes the hydrolysis of esters (PubMed:15808744). Displays esterase activity toward pNP-butyrate (PubMed:15808744). May stimulate mixed-acid fermentation by acting as a fermentation/respiration switch that down-regulates respiration and up- regulates fermentation rates (PubMed:15169777). From Escherichia coli (strain K12).
  11151..11225   +  CDS            small t antigen (fragment): SV40 (simian virus 40) small t antigen
  11227..11292   +  intron         small t intron: SV40 (simian virus 40) small t antigen intron
  11422..11442   +  CDS            SV40 NLS: nuclear localization signal of SV40 (simian virus 40) large T antigen
  11761..11844   +  CDS            large T antigen (fragment): large T antigen from SV40 (simian virus 40)
  11867..12001   +  polyA_signal   SV40 poly(A) signal: SV40 polyadenylation signal
