[The description below was written by a language model from this plasmid's Addgene catalogue record and pLannotate feature annotations shown in this document.]
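Description:
pWPT-nlsLacZ is an HIV-1-derived lentiviral transfer vector built on the pWPT backbone for constitutive expression of a nuclear-localised β-galactosidase reporter in mammalian cells. It is propagated in E. coli through a high-copy ColE1/pUC-type origin and selected with ampicillin (AmpR under its own bla promoter). The record recommends recombination-deficient strains because the repeated LTR sequences can rearrange. The annotated sequence is 12,168 nt, the same figure the catalogue gives as the backbone size without insert, so that number evidently describes the whole plasmid. The depositor also notes that the full sequence is approximate and not fully verified.

The viral portion runs from a 5' LTR through the Ψ packaging signal with an adjoining gag fragment, the Rev response element for Rev-dependent nuclear export of the genomic RNA, and the cPPT/CTS element. The expression cassette follows. An EF-1α core promoter, which the depositor says lacks the intron present in the sister vector pWPXL, drives lacZ preceded by an SV40 large T nuclear localisation signal. A short lacY remnant lies downstream, followed by WPRE to enhance transcript expression. The 3' LTR is annotated as truncated and is preceded by a loxP site. According to the depositor, this site is copied into the 5' LTR during reverse transcription, so the integrated provirus ends up flanked by loxP and can be excised with Cre if desired. Outside the viral region, the backbone carries an SV40 promoter–gpt cassette with the SV40 small t intron and poly(A) signal, along with pBR322-derived remnants. Virus production requires separate packaging plasmids. Unique restriction sites are said to allow the promoter or the transgene to be exchanged.
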