Addgene plasmid #12261: pWPT-nlsLacZ
Depositing lab: Didier Trono. Depositing organization: Swiss Federal Institute of Technology (EPFL).
Backbone
  Vector backbone: pWPT
  Backbone size w/o insert (bp): 12168
  Vector type: Mammalian Expression, Lentiviral, Cre/Lox
Growth in bacteria
  Bacterial resistance: Ampicillin, 100 μg/mL
  Growth temperature: 37°C
  Growth strain: Stbl3
  Growth instructions: Use Stbl3 or HB101 to reduce chance of recombination. Grow at 37C
  Copy number: High Copy
Gene/Insert
  Gene/Insert name: LacZ
  Cloning method: Restriction Enzyme; 5′ cloning site See map (not destroyed); 3′ cloning site See map (not destroyed)
  Sequencing primers: 5′ See map
Terms and licenses: Academic/Nonprofit Terms; Industry Terms: Not Available to Industry
Depositor comments: pWPT or pWPXL can be used for constitutive transgene expression. pWPXL contains the EF-1alpha promoter + intron that gives you high expression, as RNA loves to be spliced (it goes more efficiently out of the nucleus). pWPT contains only the EF-1alpha promoter The loxP site in the 3'LTR is duplicated to the 5'LTR during reverse transcription in the target cells. This allows for removal (if necessary) of an integrated provirus by Cre. Unique restriction sites at key positions will allow you to change the promoter and transgene. Please note that ClaI in these vectors is blocked by Dam methylation. The plasmids need to be grown in a Dam- bacteria strain, if you wish to use ClaI for cloning. Packaging plasmids for Trono lab lentiviral vectors are also available at Addgene http://www.addgene.org/rnaitools Please note that the full sequence for this plasmid is approximated and not fully verified. Please visit the Trono lab http://tronolab.epfl.ch for cloning strategies, protocols, publications, and more.
How to cite: pWPT-nlsLacZ was a gift from Didier Trono (Addgene plasmid # 12261 ; http://n2t.net/addgene:12261 ; RRID:Addgene_12261)
