>Addgene plasmid #12261 | pWPT-nlsLacZ | addgene partial sequence | sequence record 18788 | M13-F20 5'-TGTAAAACGACGGCCAGT-3'
GGTCTTCTACCTTTCTCTTCTTTTTTGCGGAATTCCGGAAAACTTTATCCATCTTTGCAAAGCTTTTTGC
AAAAGCCTAGGCCTCCAAAAAAGCCTCCTCACTACTTCTGGAATAGCTCAGAGGCCGTCGACTCTAGAGG
ATCGATCCGCGTCACGACACCTGTGTTCTGGCGGCAAACCCGTTGCGAAAAAGAACGTTCACGGCGACTA
CTGCACTTATATACGGTTCTCCCCCACCCTCGGGAAAAAGGCGGAGCCAGTACACGACATCACTTTCCCA
GTTTACCCCGCGCCACCTTCTCTAGGCACCGGTTCAATTGCCGACCCCTCCCCCCAACTTCTCGGGGACT
GTGGGCGATGTGCGCTCTGCCCACTGACGGGCACCGGAGCCATCGATCAAGCTTCTCGAGGCTAGTCTCG
TGATCGATAAAATTTTGAATTTTTGTAATTTGTTTTTGTAATTCTTTAGTTTGTATGTCTGTTGCTATTA
TGTCTACTATTCTTTCCCCTGCACTGTACCCCCCAATCCCCCCTTTTCTTTTAAAAGTTAACCGATACCG
TCGAGATCCGTTCACTAATCGAATGGATCTGTCTCTGTCTCTCTCTCCACCTTCTTCTTCTATTCCTTCG
GGCCTGTCGGGTCCCCTCGGGGTTGGGAGGTGGGTCTGAAA
